>Addgene plasmid #249735 | HRPEadh-pAG303 | addgene full sequence | sequence record 499183 | Addgene NGS Result
GGGTGAGTTTCACCAGTTTTGATTTAAACGTGGCCAATATGGACAACTTCTTCGCCCCCGTTTTCACCAT
GGGCAAATATTATACGCAAGGCGACAAGGTGCTGATGCCGCTGGCGATTCAGGTTCATCATGCCGTTTGT
GATGGCTTCCATGTCGGCAGAATGCTTAATGAATTACAACAGTACTGCGATGAGTGGCAGGGCGGGGCGT
AAACGCGTGGATCCGGCTTACTAAAAGCCAGATAACAGTATGCGTATTTGCGCGCTGATTTTTGCGGTAT
AAGAATATATACTGATATGTATACCCGAAGTATGTCAAAAAGAGGTATGCTATGAAGCAGCGTATTACAG
TGACAGTTGACAGCGACAGCTATCAGTTGCTCAAGGCATATATGATGTCAATATCTCCGGTCTGGTAAGC
ACAACCATGCAGAATGAAGCCCGTCGTCTGCGTGCCGAACGCTGGAAAGCGGAAAATCAGGAAGGGATGG
CTGAGGTCGCCCGGTTTATTGAAATGAACGGCTCTTTTGCTGACGAGAACAGGGGCTGGTGAAATGCAGT
TTAAGGTTTACACCTATAAAAGAGAGAGCCGTTATCGTCTGTTTGTGGATGTACAGAGTGATATTATTGA
CACGCCCGGGCGACGGATGGTGATCCCCCTGGCCAGTGCACGTCTGCTGTCAGATAAAGTCTCCCGTGAA
CTTTACCCGGTGGTGCATATCGGGGATGAAAGCTGGCGCATGATGACCACCGATATGGCCAGTGTGCCGG
TCTCCGTTATCGGGGAAGAAGTGGCTGATCTCAGCCACCGCGAAAATGACATCAAAAACGCCATTAACCT
GATGTTCTGGGGAATATAAATGTCAGGCTCCCTTATACACAGCCAGTCTGCAGGTCGACCATAGTGACTG
GATATGTTGTGTTTTACAGTATTATGTAGTCTGTTTTTTATGCAAAATCTAATTTAATATATTGATATTT
ATATCATTTTACGTTTCTCGTTCAGCTTTCTTGTACAAAGTGGTGATGGGCTGCAGGAATTCGATATCAA
GCTTATCGATACCGTCGACCTCGAGGGGGGGCCCGGTACCAGCTTTTGTTCCCTTTAGTGAGGGTTAATT
TCGAGCTTGGCGTAATCATGGTCATAGCTGTTTCCTGTGTGAAATTGTTATCCGCTCACAATTCCACACA
ACATACGAGCCGGAAGCATAAAGTGTAAAGCCTGGGGTGCCTAATGAGTGAGCTAACTCACATTAATTGC
GTTGCGCTCACTGCCCGCTTTCCAGTCGGGAAACCTGTCGTGCCAGCTGCATTAATGAATCGGCCAACGC
GCGGGGAGAGGCGGTTTGCGTATTGGGCGCTCTTCCGCTTCCTCGCTCACTGACTCGCTGCGCTCGGTCG
TTCGGCTGCGGCGAGCGGTATCAGCTCACTCAAAGGCGGTAATACGGTTATCCACAGAATCAGGGGATAA
CGCAGGAAAGAACATGTGAGCAAAAGGCCAGCAAAAGGCCAGGAACCGTAAAAAGGCCGCGTTGCTGGCG
TTTTTCCATAGGCTCCGCCCCCCTGACGAGCATCACAAAAATCGACGCTCAAGTCAGAGGTGGCGAAACC
CGACAGGACTATAAAGATACCAGGCGTTTCCCCCTGGAAGCTCCCTCGTGCGCTCTCCTGTTCCGACCCT
GCCGCTTACCGGATACCTGTCCGCCTTTCTCCCTTCGGGAAGCGTGGCGCTTTCTCATAGCTCACGCTGT
AGGTATCTCAGTTCGGTGTAGGTCGTTCGCTCCAAGCTGGGCTGTGTGCACGAACCCCCCGTTCAGCCCG
ACCGCTGCGCCTTATCCGGTAACTATCGTCTTGAGTCCAACCCGGTAAGACACGACTTATCGCCACTGGC
AGCAGCCACTGGTAACAGGATTAGCAGAGCGAGGTATGTAGGCGGTGCTACAGAGTTCTTGAAGTGGTGG
CCTAACTACGGCTACACTAGAAGAACAGTATTTGGTATCTGCGCTCTGCTGAAGCCAGTTACCTTCGGAA
AAAGAGTTGGTAGCTCTTGATCCGGCAAACAAACCACCGCTGGTAGCGGTGGTTTTTTTGTTTGCAAGCA
GCAGATTACGCGCAGAAAAAAAGGATCTCAAGAAGATCCTTTGATCTTTTCTACGGGGTCTGACGCTCAG
TGGAACGAAAACTCACGTTAAGGGATTTTGGTCATGAGATTATCAAAAAGGATCTTCACCTAGATCCTTT
TAAATTAAAAATGAAGTTTTAAATCAATCTAAAGTATATATGAGTAAACTTGGTCTGACAGTTACCAATG
CTTAATCAGTGAGGCACCTATCTCAGCGATCTGTCTATTTCGTTCATCCATAGTTGCCTGACTCCCCGTC
GTGTAGATAACTACGATACGGGAGGGCTTACCATCTGGCCCCAGTGCTGCAATGATACCGCGAGACCCAC
GCTCACCGGCTCCAGATTTATCAGCAATAAACCAGCCAGCCGGAAGGGCCGAGCGCAGAAGTGGTCCTGC
AACTTTATCCGCCTCCATCCAGTCTATTAATTGTTGCCGGGAAGCTAGAGTAAGTAGTTCGCCAGTTAAT
AGTTTGCGCAACGTTGTTGCCATTGCTACAGGCATCGTGGTGTCACGCTCGTCGTTTGGTATGGCTTCAT
TCAGCTCCGGTTCCCAACGATCAAGGCGAGTTACATGATCCCCCATGTTGTGCAAAAAAGCGGTTAGCTC
CTTCGGTCCTCCGATCGTTGTCAGAAGTAAGTTGGCCGCAGTGTTATCACTCATGGTTATGGCAGCACTG
CATAATTCTCTTACTGTCATGCCATCCGTAAGATGCTTTTCTGTGACTGGTGAGTACTCAACCAAGTCAT
TCTGAGAATAGTGTATGCGGCGACCGAGTTGCTCTTGCCCGGCGTCAATACGGGATAATACCGCGCCACA
TAGCAGAACTTTAAAAGTGCTCATCATTGGAAAACGTTCTTCGGGGCGAAAACTCTCAAGGATCTTACCG
CTGTTGAGATCCAGTTCGATGTAACCCACTCGTGCACCCAACTGATCTTCAGCATCTTTTACTTTCACCA
GCGTTTCTGGGTGAGCAAAAACAGGAAGGCAAAATGCCGCAAAAAAGGGAATAAGGGCGACACGGAAATG
TTGAATACTCATACTCTTCCTTTTTCAATATTATTGAAGCATTTATCAGGGTTATTGTCTCATGAGCGGA
TACATATTTGAATGTATTTAGAAAAATAAACAAATAGGGGTTCCGCGCACATTTCCCCGAAAAGTGCCAC
CTGACGTCTAAGAAACCATTATTATCATGACATTAACCTATAAAAATAGGCGTATCACGAGGCCCTTTCG
TCTCGCGCGTTTCGGTGATGACGGTGAAAACCTCTGACACATGCAGCTCCCGGAGACGGTCACAGCTTGT
CTGTAAGCGGATGCCGGGAGCAGACAAGCCCGTCAGGGCGCGTCAGCGGGTGTTGGCGGGTGTCGGGGCT
GGCTTAACTATGCGGCATCAGAGCAGATTGTACTGAGAGTGCACCATAAATTCCCGTTTTAAGAGCTTGG
TGAGCGCTAGGAGTCACTGCCAGGTATCGTTTGAACACGGCATTAGTCAGGGAAGTCATAACACAGTCCT
TTCCCGCAATTTTCTTTTTCTATTACTCTTGGCCTCCTCTAGTACACTCTATATTTTTTTATGCCTCGGT
AATGATTTTCATTTTTTTTTTTCCACCTAGCGGATGACTCTTTTTTTTTCTTAGCGATTGGCATTATCAC
ATAATGAATTATACATTATATAAAGTAATGTGATTTCTTCGAAGAATATACTAAAAAATGAGCAGGCAAG
ATAAACGAAGGCAAAGATGACAGAGCAGAAAGCCCTAGTAAAGCGTATTACAAATGAAACCAAGATTCAG
ATTGCGATCTCTTTAAAGGGTGGTCCCCTAGCGATAGAGCACTCGATCTTCCCAGAAAAAGAGGCAGAAG
CAGTAGCAGAACAGGCCACACAATCGCAAGTGATTAACGTCCACACAGGTATAGGGTTTCTGGACCATAT
GATACATGCTCTGGCCAAGCATTCCGGCTGGTCGCTAATCGTTGAGTGCATTGGTGACTTACACATAGAC
GACCATCACACCACTGAAGACTGCGGGATTGCTCTCGGTCAAGCTTTTAAAGAGGCCCTAGGGGCCGTGC
GTGGAGTAAAAAGGTTTGGATCAGGATTTGCGCCTTTGGATGAGGCACTTTCCAGAGCGGTGGTAGATCT
TTCGAACAGGCCGTACGCAGTTGTCGAACTTGGTTTGCAAAGGGAGAAAGTAGGAGATCTCTCTTGCGAG
ATGATCCCGCATTTTCTTGAAAGCTTTGCAGAGGCTAGCAGAATTACCCTCCACGTTGATTGTCTGCGAG
GCAAGAATGATCATCACCGTAGTGAGAGTGCGTTCAAGGCTCTTGCGGTTGCCATAAGAGAAGCCACCTC
GCCCAATGGTACCAACGATGTTCCCTCCACCAAAGGTGTTCTTATGTAGTGACACCGATTATTTAAAGCT
GCAGCATACGATATATATACATGTGTATATATGTATACCTATGAATGTCAGTAAGTATGTATACGAACAG
TATGATACTGAAGATGACAAGGTAATGCATCATTCTATACGTGTCATTCTGAACGAGGCGCGCTTTCCTT
TTTTCTTTTTGCTTTTTCTTTTTTTTTCTCTTGAACTCGACGGATCTATGCGGTGTGAAATACCGCACAG
ATGCGTAAGGAGAAAATACCGCATCAGGAAATTGTAAGCGTTAATATTTTGTTAAAATTCGCGTTAAATT
TTTGTTAAATCAGCTCATTTTTTAACCAATAGGCCGAAATCGGCAAAATCCCTTATAAATCAAAAGAATA
GACCGAGATAGGGT
[37 nt withheld, positions 4915-4951]
AAAGAACGTGGACTCCAACGTCAAAGG
[49 nt withheld, positions 4979-5027]
T
[91 nt withheld, positions 5029-5119]
G
[124 nt withheld, positions 5121-5244]
CCATTCGCCATTCAGGCTGCGCAACTGTTGGGAAGGGCGATCGGTGCGGGCCTCTTCGCTATTACGCCAG
CTGGCGAAAGGGGGATGTGCTGCAAGGCGATTAAGTTGGGTAACGCCAGGGTTTTCCCAGTCACGACGTT
GTAAAACGACGGCCAGTGAATTGTAATACGACTCACTATAGGGCGAATTGGAGCTCTTCGAGTTTACCGC
GGCCGCCCCCTTCACCTGAATCAGGGTGAAGAAAAACAGCGGCGGTTCTTGAATCAGGGTGAAGAAAAAC
AGCGGCGGTTCTCGCAAGACCCTTCCTCTATATAAGGAAGTTCATTTCATTTGGAGAGGTATTTTTACAA
CAATTACCAACAACAACAAACAACAACGCCAAGTGGAAAGAGCGTTCGAGAGAACAAGGCAAAACCAAAT
ACGCCCCTAGTATTCTACAGATGTCGACTGGATAATTACAAAAGATTTCAATAAACAGTACTAATTAATT
TCTAGTGGTGAGTTTTTGTAAATATCTACTTCTTCCAATTACCAGCTGCTATATAAATCCCCTTCTCTGT
TTCTCTTTTCTTACATCACAATCACACAAAACTAACAAAAGATCAAAAGCAAGTTCTTCACTGTTGATAC
GGATTCTAGAACTAGTGGATCCCCCATCACAAGTTTGTACAAAAAAGCTGAACGAGAAACGTAAAATGAT
ATAAATATCAATATATTAAATTAGATTTTGCATAAAAAACAGACTACATAATACTGTAAAACACAACATA
TCCAGTCACTATGGCGGCCGCATTAGGCACCCCAGGCTTTACACTTTATGCTTCCGGCTCGTATAATGTG
TGGATTTTGAGTTAGGATCCGTCGAGATTTTCAGGAGCTAAGGAAGCTAAAATGGAGAAAAAAATCACTG
GATATACCACCGTTGATATATCCCAATGGCATCGTAAAGAACATTTTGAGGCATTTCAGTCAGTTGCTCA
ATGTACCTATAACCAGACCGTTCAGCTGGATATTACGGCCTTTTTAAAGACCGTAAAGAAAAATAAGCAC
AAGTTTTATCCGGCCTTTATTCACATTCTTGCCCGCCTGATGAATGCTCATCCGGAATTCCGTATGGCAA
TGAAAGACGGTGAGCTGGTGATATGGGATAGTGTTCACCCTTGTTACACCGTTTTCCATGAGCAAACTGA
AACGTTTTCATCGCTCTGGAGTGAATACCACGACGATTTCCGGCAGTTTCTACACATATATTCGCAAGAT
GTGGCGTGTTACGGTGAAAACCTGGCCTATTTCCCTAAAGGGTTTATTGAGAATATGTTTTTCGTCTCAG
CCAATCCCT
Features (pLannotate 1.2.2; 29 found; start..end, strand, type, name):
    391..549     +  CDS            ccdA (fragment): CCDA_ECO57 - Also known as H, letA. Experimental evidence at protein level: Swiss-Prot protein existence level 1. Antitoxin component of a type II toxin-antitoxin (TA) system which inhibits the post-segregational killing (PSK) of plasmid-free cells, also referred to as a plasmid addiction system. Binds to and blocks the activity of CcdB; will also remove bound CcdB protein from the CcdB-GyrA complex by forming a CcdA-CcdB complex, a process termed rejuvenation. Functions as a transcriptional corepressor for the ccdAB operon, repression also requires CcdB (By similarity). From Escherichia coli
    554..856     +  CDS            ccdB: CCDB_ECOLI - Also known as G, letB, letD. Experimental evidence at protein level: Swiss-Prot protein existence level 1. Toxic component of a type II toxin-antitoxin (TA) system, functioning in plasmid maintainence. Responsible for the post- segregational killing (PSK) of plasmid-free cells, also referred to as a plasmid addiction system. Half-life of over 2 hours. Cell killing by CcdB is accompanied by filamentation, defects in chromosome and plasmid segregation, defects in cell division, formation of anucleate cells, decreased DNA synthesis and plasmid loss. Interferes with the activity of DN
    900..1024    -  protein_bind   attR2: mutant version of attR; recombination site for the Gateway® LR reaction LR Clonase™
   1028..1090    +  misc_feature   MCS (fragment): pBluescript multiple cloning site
   1102..1120    -  promoter       T3 promoter: promoter for bacteriophage T3 RNA polymerase
   1165..1181    -  protein_bind   lac operator: The lac repressor binds to the lac operator to inhibit transcription in E. coli. This inhibition can be relieved by adding lactose or isopropyl-β-D-thiogalactopyranoside (IPTG). lac repressor encoded by lacI
   1189..1219    -  promoter       lac promoter: promoter for the E. coli lac operon
   1234..1255    -  protein_bind   CAP binding site: CAP binding activates transcription in the presence of cAMP. E. coli catabolite activator protein
   1268..1360    -  CDS            lacI (fragment): lac repressor; lacI; The lac repressor binds to the lac operator to inhibit transcription in E. coli. This inhibition can be relieved by adding lactose or isopropyl-β-D-thiogalactopyranoside (IPTG).
   1543..2131    -  rep_origin     ori: high-copy-number ColE1/pMB1/pBR322/pUC origin of replication
   2302..3162    -  CDS            AmpR: β-lactamase; bla; confers resistance to ampicillin, carbenicillin, and related antibiotics
   3163..3267    -  promoter       AmpR promoter: bla
   3362..3397    +  CDS            rop (fragment): Rop protein, which maintains plasmids at low copy number; rop
   3499..3548    +  misc_feature   bom (fragment): basis of mobility region from pBR322
   3549..3629    -  CDS            MRM1 (fragment): MRM1_YEAST - Also known as PET56 From Saccharomyces cerevisiae (strain ATCC 204508 / S288c) (Baker's yeast).
   3679..3866    +  promoter       HIS3 promoter: S. cerevisiae HIS3
   3867..4529    +  CDS            HIS3: imidazoleglycerol-phosphate dehydratase, required for histidine biosynthesis; S. cerevisiae HIS3; yeast auxotrophic marker
   4737..4788    +  misc_feature   bom (fragment): basis of mobility region from pBR322
   4816..5244    -  rep_origin     f1 ori (sequence partly withheld): f1 bacteriophage origin of replication; arrow indicates direction of (+) strand synthesis
   5248..5405    -  CDS            lacZα (fragment): LacZα fragment of β-galactosidase; lacZ fragment
   5408..5426    +  promoter       T7 promoter: promoter for bacteriophage T7 RNA polymerase
   5538..5583    +  promoter       minimal CaMV 35S promoter: minimal 35S promoter from cauliflower mosaic virus
   5594..5620    +  misc_feature   TMV Ω (fragment): translational enhancer from the tobacco mosaic virus 5'-leader sequence (Gallie et al., 1988)
   5816..5873    +  5'UTR          AtADH 5'-UTR: translational enhancer from the 5'-UTR of the Arabidopsis thaliana alcohol dehydrogenase gene (Sugio et al., 2008
   5879..5899    +  misc_feature   MCS (fragment): pBluescript multiple cloning site
   5903..6027    +  protein_bind   attR1: mutant version of attR; recombination site for the Gateway® LR reaction LR Clonase™
   6052..6082    +  promoter       lac UV5 promoter: E. coli lac promoter with an "up" mutation
   6106..6135    +  promoter       cat promoter (fragment): promoter of the E. coli cat gene encoding chloramphenicol acetyltransferase
   6136..212     +  CDS            CmR (across the origin): chloramphenicol acetyltransferase; cat; confers resistance to chloramphenicol
