[The description below was written by a language model from this plasmid's Addgene catalogue record and pLannotate feature annotations shown in this document.]
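Description:
HRPEadh-pAG303 is an empty Gateway destination vector for yeast expression, derived from pAG303GPD-ccdB by replacing the constitutive GPD promoter with a synthetic 5xHRPE-ADHutr regulatory sequence. The feature table shows no yeast replication origin (no 2μ or CEN/ARS element). This is consistent with the integrative nature of the 303-series backbones, although the record does not state this explicitly. Yeast transformants are selected through the HIS3 auxotrophic marker, which is driven by its own promoter. In E. coli the plasmid replicates from a high-copy ColE1/pUC-type origin and also carries an f1 origin. It confers ampicillin resistance from the backbone and chloramphenicol resistance from the Gateway cassette. Because that cassette encodes the CcdB toxin, the plasmid must be propagated in a ccdB-tolerant strain.

The functional core is the attR1–CmR–ccdB–attR2 cassette. An LR recombination with an entry clone swaps this cassette for a gene of interest, and loss of ccdB provides counter-selection against unrecombined vector. Upstream of attR1, the annotation detects a minimal CaMV 35S promoter, a fragment of the TMV Ω leader and the Arabidopsis ADH 5'-UTR translational enhancer. The five HRPE repeats named in the catalogue entry are not annotated as a separate feature and presumably lie in the unannotated sequence near these elements. No yeast terminator downstream of attR2 is annotated either. Remnants of the pBluescript-type backbone (T7 and T3 promoters, lac elements, lacZα fragment) flank the cassette.

According to the record, the promoter is intended for orthogonal activation by plant RAP2.12-based transcription factors. An inserted gene or reporter should therefore respond to those factors rather than being expressed constitutively. The associated work uses this design to build a synthetic ERFVII-dependent circuit in yeast for studying early plant hypoxia responses.
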