Addgene plasmid #249735: HRPEadh-pAG303
Purpose: (Empty Backbone) Derived from pAG303GPD-ccdb (#14134); GPD replaced with a synthetic 5xHRPE-ADHutr sequence for orthogonal activation by plant RAP2.12-based TFs.
Depositing lab: Francesco Licausi. Depositing organization: University of Oxford. Publication: A synthetic ERFVII-dependent circuit in yeast sheds light on the regulation of early hypoxic responses of plants. Lavilla-Puerta M, He Y, Piccinini L, Di Paco L, Papachristodoulou A, Licausi F, Giuntoli B. bioRxiv 2025.09.01.673502 10.1101/2025.09.01.673502.
Backbone
  Vector backbone: pAG303
  Backbone manufacturer: Susan Lindquist (Addgene plasmid # 14134)
  Backbone size (bp): 6366
  Modifications to backbone: GPD replaced with a synthetic 5xHRPE-ADHutr sequence
  Vector type: Yeast Expression
  Selectable markers: HIS3
Growth in bacteria
  Bacterial resistance: Chloramphenicol and Ampicillin, 25 & 100 μg/mL
  Growth temperature: 37°C
  Growth strain: ccdB Survival
  Copy number: Unknown
Gene/Insert
  Cloning method: Gateway Cloning
Resource information
  A portion of this plasmid was derived from a plasmid made by: Susan Lindquist (Addgene plasmid # 14134)
Terms and licenses: Academic/Nonprofit Terms; Industry Terms: Not Available to Industry
Depositor comments: Please visit https://doi.org/10.1101/2025.09.01.673502 for the bioRxiv preprint.
How to cite: HRPEadh-pAG303 was a gift from Francesco Licausi (Addgene plasmid # 249735 ; http://n2t.net/addgene:249735 ; RRID:Addgene_249735)
